Addgene plasmid #79251: pAc5.1B-EGFP-DmCaf40
Purpose: Expresses EGFP-tagged DmCaf40 in S2 cells
Depositing lab: Elisa Izaurralde. Depositing organization: Max Planck Institute for Developmental Biology. Publication: NOT10 and C2orf29/NOT11 form a conserved module of the CCR4-NOT complex that docks onto the NOT1 N-terminal domain. Bawankar P, Loh B, Wohlbold L, Schmidt S, Izaurralde E. RNA Biol. 2013 Feb;10(2):228-44. doi: 10.4161/rna.23018. Epub 2013 Jan 9. PubMed 23303381.
Backbone
  Vector backbone: pAc5.1B-EGFP
  Backbone manufacturer: Invitrogen
  Backbone size w/o insert (bp): 6057
  Total vector size (bp): 6089
  Vector type: Schneider 2 cell Expression
Growth in bacteria
  Bacterial resistance: Ampicillin, 100 μg/mL
  Growth temperature: 37°C
  Growth strain: DH5alpha
  Copy number: Low Copy
Gene/Insert
  Gene/Insert name: DmCaf40 (alt name: Rcd)
  Species: D. melanogaster (fly)
  Insert size (bp): 915
  GenBank ID: NM_167675
  Entrez Gene: Rcd-1 (a.k.a. Dmel_CG14213, CAF40, CG14213, Caf40, Dmel\CG14213, Drcd-1)
  Promoter: Ac5 promoter
  Tag / fusion protein: EGFP (N terminal on backbone)
  Cloning method: Restriction Enzyme; 5′ cloning site PacI (not destroyed); 3′ cloning site XbaI (not destroyed)
  Sequencing primers: 5′ EGFP-forw; 3′ Bgh rev primer
Terms and licenses: Academic/Nonprofit Terms; Industry Terms: Not Available to Industry
How to cite: pAc5.1B-EGFP-DmCaf40 was a gift from Elisa Izaurralde (Addgene plasmid # 79251 ; http://n2t.net/addgene:79251 ; RRID:Addgene_79251)
