[The description below was written by a language model from this plasmid's Addgene catalogue record and pLannotate feature annotations shown in this document.]
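Description:
pAc5.1B-EGFP-DmCaf40 is a Drosophila expression plasmid built on an EGFP-modified version of the commercial pAc5.1B backbone and intended for transfection into Schneider 2 (S2) cells. In bacteria it is maintained through a ColE1/pUC-type origin and selected with ampicillin via the β-lactamase gene and its native promoter. The catalogue lists it as low copy, although the annotated origin is of the type usually described as high copy. A partial tetracycline-resistance sequence and a short SV40 large T antigen fragment are also annotated. These appear to be non-functional backbone remnants.

The payload is a single expression cassette driven by the strong, constitutive Drosophila actin 5C (Ac5) promoter. EGFP sits immediately downstream of the promoter and is fused at its C-terminal end to the coding sequence of D. melanogaster Caf40 (also known as Rcd-1, CG14213), cloned between PacI and XbaI sites that remain intact. The annotation tool labels this region as a fragment of human CNOT9, which reflects homology to the human orthologue rather than a human insert. Caf40/CNOT9 is a conserved subunit of the CCR4-NOT deadenylase complex, which functions in mRNA decay and translational repression. A V5 epitope from the backbone lies downstream of the insert, but the record does not say whether it is in frame and translated. An SV40 polyadenylation signal closes the cassette.

The stated total size (6,089 bp) disagrees with both the backbone-plus-insert arithmetic and the 6,972 nt depositor sequence, and the latter is consistent with those figures. The construct is used to express fluorescently tagged Caf40 in S2 cells. The associated work on CCR4-NOT complex architecture suggests uses such as localisation or GFP-based interaction studies.
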