Features (pLannotate 1.2.2; 10 found; start..end, strand, type, name):
     56..2568    +  promoter       Ac5 promoter: Drosophila melanogaster actin 5C promoter
   2588..3304    +  CDS            EGFP: EGFP is a basic (constitutively fluorescent) green fluorescent protein published in 1996, derived from Aequorea victoria. It is reported to be a rapidly-maturing weak dimer with moderate acid sensitivity.
   3392..4222    +  CDS            CNOT9 (fragment): CNOT9_HUMAN - Also known as RCD1, RQCD1. Experimental evidence at protein level: Swiss-Prot protein existence level 1. Component of the CCR4-NOT complex which is one of the major cellular mRNA deadenylases and is linked to various cellular processes including bulk mRNA degradation, miRNA-mediated repression, translational repression during translational initiation and general transcription regulation. Additional complex functions may be a consequence of its influence on mRNA expression. Involved in down- regulation of MYB- and JUN-dependent transcription. May play a role in cell differentiatio
   4257..4298    +  CDS            V5 tag: epitope tag from simian virus 5
   4398..4532    -  polyA_signal   SV40 poly(A) signal: SV40 polyadenylation signal
   4555..4639    -  CDS            large T antigen (fragment): large T antigen from SV40 (simian virus 40)
   4640..5110    +  CDS            TcR (fragment): tetracycline efflux protein; tet; confers resistance to tetracycline
   5154..5742    -  rep_origin     ori: high-copy-number ColE1/pMB1/pBR322/pUC origin of replication
   5913..6773    -  CDS            AmpR: β-lactamase; bla; confers resistance to ampicillin, carbenicillin, and related antibiotics
   6774..6878    -  promoter       AmpR promoter: bla
>Addgene plasmid #79251 | pAc5.1B-EGFP-DmCaf40 | depositor full sequence | sequence record 148400 | pAc5.1B-EGFP-DmCaf40 sequence 6972 bps
CTTCAAGGAATTAATTCTATATTCTAAAAACACAAATGATACTTCTAAAAAAAATCATGAATGGCATCAA
CTCTGAATCAAATCTTTGCAGATGCACCTACTTCTCATTTCCACTGTCACATCATTTTTCCAGATCTCGC
TGCCTGTTATGTGGCCCACAAACCAAGACACGTTTTATGGCCATTAAAGCTGGCTGATCGTCGCCAAACA
CCAAATACATATCAATATGTACATTCGAGAAAGAAGCGATCAAAGAAGCGTCTTCGGGCGAGTAGGAGAA
TGCGGAGGAGAAGGAGAACGAGCTGATCTAGTATCTCTCCACAATCCAATGCCAACTGACCAACTGGCCA
TATTCGGAGCAATTTGAAGCCAATTTCCATCGCCTGGCGATCGCTCCATTCTTGGCTATATGTTTTTCAC
CGTTCCCGGGGCCATTTTCAAAGACTCGTCGGTAAGATAAGATTGTGTCACTCGCTGTCTCTCTTCATTT
GTCGAAGAATGCTGAGGAATTTCGCGATGACGTCGGCGAGTATTTTGAAGAATGAGAATAATTTGTATTT
ATACGAAAATCAGTTAGTGGAATTTTCTACAAAAACATGTTATCTATAGATAATTTTGTTGCAAAATATG
TTGACTATGACAAAGATTGTATGTATATACCTTTAATGTATTCTCATTTTCTTATGTATTTATAATGGCA
ATGATGATACTGATGATATTTTAAGATGATGCCAGACCACAGGCTGATTTCTGCGTCTTTTGCCGAACGC
AGTGCATGTGCGGTTGTTGTTTTTTGGAATAGTTTCAATTTTCGGACTGTCCGCTTTGATTTCAGTTTCT
TGGCTTATTCAAAAAGCAAAGTAAAGCCAAAAAAGCGAGATGGCAATACCAAATGCGGCAAAACGGTAGT
GGAAGGAAAGGGGTGCGGGGCAGCGGAAGGAAGGGTGGGGCGGGGCGTGGCGGGGTCTGTGGCTGGGCGC
GACGTCACCGACGTTGGAGCCACTCCTTTGACCATGTGTGCGTGTGTGTATTATTCGTGTCTCGCCACTC
GCCGGTTGTTTTTTTCTTTTTATCTCGCTCTCTCTAGCGCCATCTCGTACGCATGCTCAACGCACCGCAT
GTTGCCGTGTCCTTTATGCGTCATTTTGGCTCGAAATAGGCAATTATTTAAACAAAGATTAGTCAACGAA
AACGCTAAAATAAATAAGTCTACAATATGGTTACTTATTGCCATGTGTGTGCAGCCAACGATAGCAACAA
AAGCAACAACACAGTGGCTTTCCCTCTTTCACTTTTTGTTTGCAAGCGCGTGCGAGCAAGACGGCACGAC
CGGCAAACGCAATTACGCTGACAAAGAGCAGACGAAGTTTTGGCCGAAAAACATCAAGGCGCCTGATACG
AATGCATTTGCAATAACAATTGCGATATTTAATATTGTTTATGAAGCTGTTTGACTTCAAAACACACAAA
AAAAAAAATAAAACAAATTATTTGAAAGAGAATTAGGAATCGGACAGCTTATCGTTACGGGCTAACAGCA
CACCGAGACGAAATAGCTTACCTGACGTCACAGCCTCTGGAAGAACTGCCGCCAAGCAGAGAGAGAGAGA
AAAAGAGGGAGAGCAGCTTAGACCGCATGTGCTTGTGTGTGAGGCGTCTCTCTCTTCGTCTCCTGTTTGC
GCAAACGCATAGACTGCACTGAGAAAATCGATTACCTATTTTTTATGAATGAATATTTGCACTATTACTA
TTCAAAACTATTAAGATAGCAATCACATTCAATAGCCAAATACTATACCACCTGAGCGATGCAACGAAAT
GATCAATTTGAGCAAAAATGCTGCATATTTAGGACGGCATCATTATAGAAATGCTTCTTGCTGTGTACTT
TTCTCTCGTCTGGCAGCTGTTTCGCCGTTATTGTTAAAACCGGCTTAAGTTAGGTGTGTTTTCTACGACT
AGTGATGCCCCTACTAGAAGATGTGTGTTGCACAAATGTCCCTGAATAACCAATTTGAAGTGCAGATAGC
AGTAAACGTAAGCTAATATGAATATTATTTAACTGTAATGTTTTAATATCGCTGGACATTACTAATAAAC
CCACTATAAACACATGTACATATGTATGTTTTGGCATACAATGAGTAGTTGGGGAAAAAATGTGTAAAAG
CACCGTGACCATCACAGCATAAAGATAACCAGCTGAAGTATCGAATATGAGTAACCCCCAAATTGAATCA
CATGCCGCAACTGATAGGACCCATGGAAGTACACTCTTCATGGCGATATACAAGACACACACAAGCACGA
ACACCCAGTTGCGGAGGAAATTCTCCGTAAATGAAAACCCAATCGGCGAACAATTCATACCCATATATGG
TAAAAGTTTTGAACGCGACTTGAGAGCGGAGAGCATTGCGGCTGATAAGGTTTTAGCGCTAAGCGGGCTT
TATAAAACGGGCTGCGGGACCAGTTTTCATATCACTACCGTTTGAGTTCTTGTGCTGTGTGGATACTCCT
CCCGACACAAAGCCGCTCCATCAGCCAGCAGTCGTCTAATCCAGAGACCCCGGATCGGGGTACCAACATG
GTGAGCAAGGGCGAGGAGCTGTTCACCGGGGTGGTGCCCATCCTGGTCGAGCTGGACGGCGACGTAAACG
GCCACAAGTTCAGCGTGTCCGGCGAGGGCGAGGGCGATGCCACCTACGGCAAGCTGACCCTGAAGTTCAT
CTGCACCACCGGCAAGCTGCCCGTGCCCTGGCCCACCCTCGTGACCACCCTGACCTACGGCGTGCAGTGC
TTCAGCCGCTACCCCGACCACATGAAGCAGCACGACTTCTTCAAGTCCGCCATGCCCGAAGGCTACGTCC
AGGAGCGCACCATCTTCTTCAAGGACGACGGCAACTACAAGACCCGCGCCGAGGTGAAGTTCGAGGGCGA
CACCCTGGTGAACCGCATCGAGCTGAAGGGCATCGACTTCAAGGAGGACGGCAACATCCTGGGGCACAAG
CTGGAGTACAACTACAACAGCCACAACGTCTATATCATGGCCGACAAGCAGAAGAACGGCATCAAGGTGA
ACTTCAAGATCCGCCACAACATCGAGGACGGCAGCGTGCAGCTCGCCGACCACTACCAGCAGAACACCCC
CATCGGCGACGGCCCCGTGCTGCTGCCCGACAACCACTACCTGAGCACCCAGTCCGCCCTGAGCAAAGAC
CCCAACGAGAAGCGCGATCACATGGTCCTGCTGGAGTTCGTGACCGCCGCCGGGATCACTCTCGGCATGG
ACGAGCTGTACAAGCCAAGCTTAATTAAGATGAGTGCTCAACCGAGTCCGCATATGAATCCTCAGCAGCA
GCAGCAGCAGCAACAGCAGCAGCAGCAGACCGAGCAGGAGAAGGTGTACCAGTGGATCAATGAGCTGGCC
CATCCGGACACGCGTGAAACCGCTCTGCTCGAGCTAAGCAAGAAGCGTGAGACGGACCTGGCCCCCATGC
TGTGGAACAGCTTCGGGACCGCCTGCGCCCTGTTGCAGGAGATTGTTAACATCTACCCATCGATAACGCC
GCCCACTTTGACGGCCCACCAGTCGAACCGCGTGTGCAACGCCCTGGCGCTGCTGCAGTGCGTCGCCTCG
CACCCGGAGACTCGCACGGCCTTCCTGCAGGCCCAGATACCGCTGTACTTGTACCCTTTCTTGTCGACCA
CGTCCAAGACCAGGCCCTTCGAGTACTTGCGCCTGACCAGTTTGGGCGTGATTGGTGCTCTGGTCAAGAC
CGACGAACAGGAGGTGATCACCTTTCTGCTGACCACCGAGATCGTGCCCCTTTGTCTGAGCATCATGGAC
AGCGGATCGGAGCTGAGCAAGACTGTGGCCACTTTCATCATCCAGAAGATCCTGCTCGATGAGTCGGGTC
TGTCGTACATCTGCCAGACCTACGAACGCTTTTCGCACGTGGCCATCACCCTGGGCAAAATGGTCATCCA
GCTGGCGAAGGATCCATGCGCCCGGCTGTTGAAGCATGTGGTGCGCTGCTATCTGCGTCTTTCGGACAAT
ACACGCGCTCGCAAGGCCCTGGGACAGTGTCTGCCCGATCAGCTGCGTGACGGCACCTTTGCGCTGTGCC
TGCAAGAGGACAAGTCGACCAAGCAGTGGCTGCAGATGCTGCTCAAGAACCTGGAACTCGGCGCCACTCC
GCAGCAGATCGGCATGTCGCCACTGGGCTCCTAGTCTAGAGGGCCCGCGGTTCGAAGGTAAGCCTATCCC
TAACCCTCTCCTCGGTCTCGATTCTACGCGTACCGGTCATCATCACCATCACCATTGAGTTTAAACCCGC
TGATCAGCCTCGACTGTGCCTTCTAAGGCCTGAGCTCGCTGATCAGCCTCGATCGAGGATCCAGACATGA
TAAGATACATTGATGAGTTTGGACAAACCACAACTAGAATGCAGTGAAAAAAATGCTTTATTTGTGAAAT
TTGTGATGCTATTGCTTTATTTGTAACCATTATAAGCTGCAATAAACAAGTTAACAACAACAATTGCATT
CATTTTATGTTTCAGGTTCAGGGGGAGGTGTGGGAGGTTTTTTAAAGCAAGTAAAACCTCTACAAATGTG
GTATGGCTGATTATGATCAGTCGACCGATGCCCTTGAGAGCCTTCAACCCAGTCAGCTCCTTCCGGTGGG
CGCGGGGCATGACTATCGTCGCCGCACTTATGACTGTCTTCTTTATCATGCAACTCGTAGGACAGGTGCC
GGCAGCGCTCTGGGTCATTTTCGGCGAGGACCGCTTTCGCTGGAGCGCGACGATGATCGGCCTGTCGCTT
GCGGTATTCGGAATCTTGCACGCCCTCGCTCAAGCCTTCGTCACTGGTCCCGCCACCAAACGTTTCGGCG
AGAAGCAGGCCATTATCGCCGGCATGGCGGCCGACGCGCTGGGCTACGTCTTGCTGGCGTTCGCGACGCG
AGGCTGGATGGCCTTCCCCATTATGATTCTTCTCGCTTCCGGCGGCATCGGGATGCCCGCGTTGCAGGCC
ATGCTGTCCAGGCAGGTAGATGACGACCATCAGGGACAGCTTCAAGGATCGCTCGCGGCTCTTACCAGCC
AGCAAAAGGCCAGGAACCGTAAAAAGGCCGCGTTGCTGGCGTTTTTCCATAGGCTCCGCCCCCCTGACGA
GCATCACAAAAATCGACGCTCAAGTCAGAGGTGGCGAAACCCGACAGGACTATAAAGATACCAGGCGTTT
CCCCCTGGAAGCTCCCTCGTGCGCTCTCCTGTTCCGACCCTGCCGCTTACCGGATACCTGTCCGCCTTTC
TCCCTTCGGGAAGCGTGGCGCTTTCTCAATGCTCACGCTGTAGGTATCTCAGTTCGGTGTAGGTCGTTCG
CTCCAAGCTGGGCTGTGTGCACGAACCCCCCGTTCAGCCCGACCGCTGCGCCTTATCCGGTAACTATCGT
CTTGAGTCCAACCCGGTAAGACACGACTTATCGCCACTGGCAGCAGCCACTGGTAACAGGATTAGCAGAG
CGAGGTATGTAGGCGGTGCTACAGAGTTCTTGAAGTGGTGGCCTAACTACGGCTACACTAGAAGGACAGT
ATTTGGTATCTGCGCTCTGCTGAAGCCAGTTACCTTCGGAAAAAGAGTTGGTAGCTCTTGATCCGGCAAA
CAAACCACCGCTGGTAGCGGTGGTTTTTTTGTTTGCAAGCAGCAGATTACGCGCAGAAAAAAAGGATCTC
AAGAAGATCCTTTGATCTTTTCTACGGGGTCTGACGCTCAGTGGAACGAAAACTCACGTTAAGGGATTTT
GGTCATGAGATTATCAAAAAGGATCTTCACCTAGATCCTTTTAAATTAAAAATGAAGTTTTAAATCAATC
TAAAGTATATATGAGTAAACTTGGTCTGACAGTTACCAATGCTTAATCAGTGAGGCACCTATCTCAGCGA
TCTGTCTATTTCGTTCATCCATAGTTGCCTGACTCCCCGTCGTGTAGATAACTACGATACGGGAGGGCTT
ACCATCTGGCCCCAGTGCTGCAATGATACCGCGAGACCCACGCTCACCGGCTCCAGATTTATCAGCAATA
AACCAGCCAGCCGGAAGGGCCGAGCGCAGAAGTGGTCCTGCAACTTTATCCGCCTCCATCCAGTCTATTA
ATTGTTGCCGGGAAGCTAGAGTAAGTAGTTCGCCAGTTAATAGTTTGCGCAACGTTGTTGCCATTGCTGC
AGGCATCGTGGTGTCACGCTCGTCGTTTGGTATGGCTTCATTCAGCTCCGGTTCCCAACGATCAAGGCGA
GTTACATGATCCCCCATGTTGTGCAAAAAAGCGGTTAGCTCCTTCGGTCCTCCGATCGTTGTCAGAAGTA
AGTTGGCCGCAGTGTTATCACTCATGGTTATGGCAGCACTGCATAATTCTCTTACTGTCATGCCATCCGT
AAGATGCTTTTCTGTGACTGGTGAGTACTCAACCAAGTCATTCTGAGAATAGTGTATGCGGCGACCGAGT
TGCTCTTGCCCGGCGTCAACACGGGATAATACCGCGCCACATAGCAGAACTTTAAAAGTGCTCATCATTG
GAAAACGTTCTTCGGGGCGAAAACTCTCAAGGATCTTACCGCTGTTGAGATCCAGTTCGATGTAACCCAC
TCGTGCACCCAACTGATCTTCAGCATCTTTTACTTTCACCAGCGTTTCTGGGTGAGCAAAAACAGGAAGG
CAAAATGCCGCAAAAAAGGGAATAAGGGCGACACGGAAATGTTGAATACTCATACTCTTCCTTTTTCAAT
ATTATTGAAGCATTTATCAGGGTTATTGTCTCATGAGCGGATACATATTTGAATGTATTTAGAAAAATAA
ACAAATAGGGGTTCCGCGCACATTTCCCCGAAAAGTGCCACCTGACGTCTAAGAAACCATTATTATCATG
ACATTAACCTATAAAAATAGGCGTATCACGAGGCCCTTTCGT
