>Addgene plasmid #79251 | pAc5.1B-EGFP-DmCaf40 | addgene partial sequence | sequence record 153069 | EGFP-C 5'-CATGGTCCTGCTGGAGTTCGTG-3'
GCATGGACGAGCTGTACAAGCCAAGCTTAATTAAGATGAGTGCTCAACCGAGTCCGCATATGAATCCTCA
GCAGCAGCAGCAGCAGCAACAGCAGCAGCAGCAGACCGAGCAGGAGAAGGTGTACCAGTGGATCAATGAG
CTGGCCCATCCGGACACGCGTGAAACCGCTCTGCTCGAGCTAAGCAAGAAGCGTGAGACGGACCTGGCCC
CCATGCTGTGGAACAGCTTCGGGACCGCCTGCGCCCTGTTGCAGGAGATTGTTAACATCTACCCATCGAT
AACGCCGCCCACTTTGACGGCCCACCAGTCGAACCGCGTGTGCAACGCCCTGGCGCTGCTGCAGTGCGTC
GCCTCGCACCCGGAGACTCGCACGGCCTTCCTGCAGGCCCAGATACCGCTGTACTTGTACCCTTTCTTGT
CGACCACGTCCAAGACCAGGCCCTTCGAGTACTTGCGCCTGACCAGTTTGGGCGTGATTGGTGCTCTGGT
CAAGACCGACGAACAGGAGGTGATCACCTTTCTGCTGACCACCGAGATCGTGCCCCTTTGTCTGAGCATC
ATGGACAGCGGATCGGAGCTGAGCAAGACTGTGGCCACTTTCATCATCCAGAAGATCCTGCTCGATGAGT
CGGGTCTGTCGTACATCTGCCAGACCTACGAACGCTTTTCGCACGTGGCCATCACCCTGGGCAAAATGGT
CATCCAGCTGGCGAAGGATCCATGCGCCCGGCTGTTGAAGCATGTGGTGCGCTGCTATCTGCGTCTTTCG
GACAATACACGCGCTCGCAAGGCCCTGGGACAGTGTCTGCCCGATCAGCTGCGTGACGGCACCTTTGCGC
TGTGCCTGCAAGAGGACAAGTCGACCAAGCAGTGGCTGCAGATGCTGCTCAAGAACCTGGAACTCGGCGC
CACTCCGCAGCAGATCGGCATGTCGCCACTGGGCTCCTAGTCTAGAGGGCCCGCGGTTCGAA
