>Addgene plasmid #79251 | pAc5.1B-EGFP-DmCaf40 | addgene partial sequence | sequence record 153070 | EBV-rev 5'-GTGGTTTGTCCAAACTCATC-3'
GGATCCTCGATCGAGGCTGATCAGCGAGCTCAGGCCTTAGAAGGCACAGTCGAGGCTGATCAGCGGGTTT
AAACTCAATGGTGATGGTGATGATGACCGGTACGCGTAGAATCGAGACCGAGGAGAGGGTTAGGGATAGG
CTTACCTTCGAACCGCGGGCCCTCTAGACTAGGAGCCCAGTGGCGACATGCCGATCTGCTGCGGAGTGGC
GCCGAGTTCCAGGTTCTTGAGCAGCATCTGCAGCCACTGCTTGGTCGACTTGTCCTCTTGCAGGCACAGC
GCAAAGGTGCCGTCACGCAGCTGATCGGGCAGACACTGTCCCAGGGCCTTGCGAGCGCGTGTATTGTCCG
AAAGACGCAGATAGCAGCGCACCACATGCTTCAACAGCCGGGCGCATGGATCCTTCGCCAGCTGGATGAC
CATTTTGCCCAGGGTGATGGCCACGTGCGAAAAGCGTTCGTAGGTCTGGCAGATGTACGACAGACCCGAC
TCATCGAGCAGGATCTTCTGGATGATGAAAGTGGCCACAGTCTTGCTCAGCTCCGATCCGCTGTCCATGA
TGCTCAGACAAAGGGGCACGATCTCGGTGGTCAGCAGAAAGGTGATCACCTCCTGTTCGTCGGTCTTGAC
CAGAGCACCAATCACGCCCAAACTGGTCAGGCGCAAGTACTCGAAGGGCCTGGTCTTGGACGTGGTCGAC
AAGAAAGGGTACAAGTACAGCGGTATCTGGGCCTGCAGGAAGGCCGTGCGAGTCTCCGGGTGCGAGGCGA
CGCACTGCAGCAGCGCCAGGGCGTTGCACACGCGGTTCGACTGGTGGGCCGTCAAAGTGGGCGGCGTTAT
CGATGGGTAGATGTTAACAATCTCCTGCAACAGGGCGCAGGCGGTCCCGAAGCTGTTCCACAGCATGGGG
GCCAGGTCCGTCTCACGCTTCTTGCTTAGCTCGAGCAGAGCGGTTTCACGCGTGTCCGGATGGGCCAGCT
CATTGATCCACTGGT
